>Addgene plasmid #108142 | NES-mTagBFP2-P4Mx1 | depositor full sequence | sequence record 203961 | NES-mTagBFP2-P4Mx1 sequence 5082 bps
TAGTTATTAATAGTAATCAATTACGGGGTCATTAGTTCATAGCCCATATATGGAGTTCCGCGTTACATAA
CTTACGGTAAATGGCCCGCCTGGCTGACCGCCCAACGACCCCCGCCCATTGACGTCAATAATGACGTATG
TTCCCATAGTAACGCCAATAGGGACTTTCCATTGACGTCAATGGGTGGAGTATTTACGGTAAACTGCCCA
CTTGGCAGTACATCAAGTGTATCATATGCCAAGTACGCCCCCTATTGACGTCAATGACGGTAAATGGCCC
GCCTGGCATTATGCCCAGTACATGACCTTATGGGACTTTCCTACTTGGCAGTACATCTACGTATTAGTCA
TCGCTATTACCATGGTGATGCGGTTTTGGCAGTACATCAATGGGCGTGGATAGCGGTTTGACTCACGGGG
ATTTCCAAGTCTCCACCCCATTGACGTCAATGGGAGTTTGTTTTGGCACCAAAATCAACGGGACTTTCCA
AAATGTCGTAACAACTCCGCCCCATTGACGCAAATGGGCGGTAGGCGTGTACGGTGGGAGGTCTATATAA
GCAGAGCTGGTTTAGTGAACCGTCAGATCCGCTAGCCACCATGGCTCTGCAGAAAAAGTTGGAAGAGCTT
GAGCTGGATGAGGCACCGGTCGCCACCATGGTGAGCGAGCTGATTAAGGAGAACATGCACATGAAGCTGT
ACATGGAGGGCACCGTGGACAACCATCACTTCAAGTGCACATCCGAGGGCGAAGGCAAGCCCTACGAGGG
CACCCAGACCATGAGAATCAAGGTGGTCGAGGGCGGCCCTCTCCCCTTCGCCTTCGACATCCTGGCTACT
AGCTTCCTCTACGGCAGCAAGACCTTCATCAACCACACCCAGGGCATCCCCGACTTCTTCAAGCAGTCCT
TCCCTGAGGGCTTCACATGGGAGAGAGTCACCACATACGAAGACGGGGGCGTGCTGACCGCTACCCAGGA
CACCAGCCTCCAGGACGGCTGCCTCATCTACAACGTCAAGATCAGAGGGGTGAACTTCACATCCAACGGC
CCTGTGATGCAGAAGAAAACACTCGGCTGGGAGGCCTTCACCGAGACGCTGTACCCCGCTGACGGCGGCC
TGGAAGGCAGAAACGACATGGCCCTGAAGCTCGTGGGCGGGAGCCATCTGATCGCAAACGCCAAGACCAC
ATATAGATCCAAGAAACCCGCTAAGAACCTCAAGATGCCTGGCGTCTACTATGTGGACTACAGACTGGAA
AGAATCAAGGAGGCCAACAACGAGACCTACGTCGAGCAGCACGAGGTGGCAGTGGCCAGATACTGCGACC
TCCCTAGCAAACTGGGGCACAAGCTTAATTCCGGACTCAGATCTCGAGCTCAAGCTTCGAATTCTGCAGT
CGACGGTGGTAGTGCTTCCGGACTCAGATCCACGGCAAGCACGGAAAACTTTAAAAATGTTAAAGAAAAA
TATCAGCAAATGCGAGGTGATGCTTTAAAAACAGAAATCCTGGCTGATTTCAAGGATAAACTGGCTGAAG
CTACCGATGAACAGAGCCTTAAGCAAATTGTTGCTGAATTGAAAAGTAAAGATGAATATAGAATTTTGGC
TAAGGGGCAAGGGTTAACAACCCAGCTTTTAGGGTTAAAGACAAGTTCAGTGTCTTCATTTGAGAAAATG
GTTGAGGAAACAAGAGAAAGTATTAAGTCTCAAGAAAGACAAACCATTAAGATAAAATAAGGATCCACCG
GATCTAGATAACTGATCATAATCAGCCATACCACATTTGTAGAGGTTTTACTTGCTTTAAAAAACCTCCC
ACACCTCCCCCTGAACCTGAAACATAAAATGAATGCAATTGTTGTTGTTAACTTGTTTATTGCAGCTTAT
AATGGTTACAAATAAAGCAATAGCATCACAAATTTCACAAATAAAGCATTTTTTTCACTGCATTCTAGTT
GTGGTTTGTCCAAACTCATCAATGTATCTTAACGCGTAAATTGTAAGCGTTAATATTTTGTTAAAATTCG
CGTTAAATTTTTGTTAAATCAGCTCATTTTTTAACCAATAGGCCGAAATCGGCAAAATCCCTTATAAATC
AAAAGAATAGACCGAGATAGGGT
[37 nt withheld, positions 2124-2160]
AAAGAACGTGGACTCCAACGTCAAAGG
[49 nt withheld, positions 2188-2236]
T
[91 nt withheld, positions 2238-2328]
G
[124 nt withheld, positions 2330-2453]
CAGGTGGCACTTTTCGGGGAAATGTGCGCGGAACCCCTATTTGTTTATTTTTCTAAATACATTCAAATAT
GTATCCGCTCATGAGACAATAACCCTGATAAATGCTTCAATAATATTGAAAAAGGAAGAGTCCTGAGGCG
GAAAGAACCAGCTGTGGAATGTGTGTCAGTTAGGGTGTGGAAAGTCCCCAGGCTCCCCAGCAGGCAGAAG
TATGCAAAGCATGCATCTCAATTAGTCAGCAACCAGGTGTGGAAAGTCCCCAGGCTCCCCAGCAGGCAGA
AGTATGCAAAGCATGCATCTCAATTAGTCAGCAACCATAGTCCCGCCCCTAACTCCGCCCATCCCGCCCC
TAACTCCGCCCAGTTCCGCCCATTCTCCGCCCCATGGCTGACTAATTTTTTTTATTTATGCAGAGGCCGA
GGCCGCCTCGGCCTCTGAGCTATTCCAGAAGTAGTGAGGAGGCTTTTTTGGAGGCCTAGGCTTTTGCAAA
GATCGATCAAGAGACAGGATGAGGATCGTTTCGCATGATTGAACAAGATGGATTGCACGCAGGTTCTCCG
GCCGCTTGGGTGGAGAGGCTATTCGGCTATGACTGGGCACAACAGACAATCGGCTGCTCTGATGCCGCCG
TGTTCCGGCTGTCAGCGCAGGGGCGCCCGGTTCTTTTTGTCAAGACCGACCTGTCCGGTGCCCTGAATGA
ACTGCAAGACGAGGCAGCGCGGCTATCGTGGCTGGCCACGACGGGCGTTCCTTGCGCAGCTGTGCTCGAC
GTTGTCACTGAAGCGGGAAGGGACTGGCTGCTATTGGGCGAAGTGCCGGGGCAGGATCTCCTGTCATCTC
ACCTTGCTCCTGCCGAGAAAGTATCCATCATGGCTGATGCAATGCGGCGGCTGCATACGCTTGATCCGGC
TACCTGCCCATTCGACCACCAAGCGAAACATCGCATCGAGCGAGCACGTACTCGGATGGAAGCCGGTCTT
GTCGATCAGGATGATCTGGACGAAGAGCATCAGGGGCTCGCGCCAGCCGAACTGTTCGCCAGGCTCAAGG
CGAGCATGCCCGACGGCGAGGATCTCGTCGTGACCCATGGCGATGCCTGCTTGCCGAATATCATGGTGGA
AAATGGCCGCTTTTCTGGATTCATCGACTGTGGCCGGCTGGGTGTGGCGGACCGCTATCAGGACATAGCG
TTGGCTACCCGTGATATTGCTGAAGAGCTTGGCGGCGAATGGGCTGACCGCTTCCTCGTGCTTTACGGTA
TCGCCGCTCCCGATTCGCAGCGCATCGCCTTCTATCGCCTTCTTGACGAGTTCTTCTGAGCGGGACTCTG
GGGTTCGAAATGACCGACCAAGCGACGCCCAACCTGCCATCACGAGATTTCGATTCCACCGCCGCCTTCT
ATGAAAGGTTGGGCTTCGGAATCGTTTTCCGGGACGCCGGCTGGATGATCCTCCAGCGCGGGGATCTCAT
GCTGGAGTTCTTCGCCCACCCTAGGGGGAGGCTAACTGAAACACGGAAGGAGACAATACCGGAAGGAACC
CGCGCTATGACGGCAATAAAAAGACAGAATAAAACGCACGGTGTTGGGTCGTTTGTTCATAAACGCGGGG
TTCGGTCCCAGGGCTGGCACTCTGTCGATACCCCACCGAGACCCCATTGGGGCCAATACGCCCGCGTTTC
TTCCTTTTCCCCACCCCACCCCCCAAGTTCGGGTGAAGGCCCAGGGCTCGCAGCCAACGTCGGGGCGGCA
GGCCCTGCCATAGCCTCAGGTTACTCATATATACTTTAGATTGATTTAAAACTTCATTTTTAATTTAAAA
GGATCTAGGTGAAGATCCTTTTTGATAATCTCATGACCAAAATCCCTTAACGTGAGTTTTCGTTCCACTG
AGCGTCAGACCCCGTAGAAAAGATCAAAGGATCTTCTTGAGATCCTTTTTTTCTGCGCGTAATCTGCTGC
TTGCAAACAAAAAAACCACCGCTACCAGCGGTGGTTTGTTTGCCGGATCAAGAGCTACCAACTCTTTTTC
CGAAGGTAACTGGCTTCAGCAGAGCGCAGATACCAAATACTGTCCTTCTAGTGTAGCCGTAGTTAGGCCA
CCACTTCAAGAACTCTGTAGCACCGCCTACATACCTCGCTCTGCTAATCCTGTTACCAGTGGCTGCTGCC
AGTGGCGATAAGTCGTGTCTTACCGGGTTGGACTCAAGACGATAGTTACCGGATAAGGCGCAGCGGTCGG
GCTGAACGGGGGGTTCGTGCACACAGCCCAGCTTGGAGCGAACGACCTACACCGAACTGAGATACCTACA
GCGTGAGCTATGAGAAAGCGCCACGCTTCCCGAAGGGAGAAAGGCGGACAGGTATCCGGTAAGCGGCAGG
GTCGGAACAGGAGAGCGCACGAGGGAGCTTCCAGGGGGAAACGCCTGGTATCTTTATAGTCCTGTCGGGT
TTCGCCACCTCTGACTTGAGCGTCGATTTTTGTGATGCTCGTCAGGGGGGCGGAGCCTATGGAAAAACGC
CAGCAACGCGGCCTTTTTACGGTTCCTGGCCTTTTGCTGGCCTTTTGCTCACATGTTCTTTCCTGCGTTA
TCCCCTGATTCTGTGGATAACCGTATTACCGCCATGCAT
Features (pLannotate 1.2.2; 15 found; start..end, strand, type, name):
     61..364     +  enhancer       CMV enhancer: human cytomegalovirus immediate early enhancer
    365..568     +  promoter       CMV promoter: human cytomegalovirus (CMV) immediate early promoter
    662..1360    +  CDS            TagBFP: monomeric blue fluorescent protein mammalian codon-optimized
   1360..1407    +  misc_feature   MCS (fragment): multiple cloning site
   1432..1737    +  CDS            P4M: high-affinity phosphatidylinositol 4-phosphate binding module of SidM (DrrA) from Legionella pneumophila (Hammond et al., 2014)
   1763..1847    +  CDS            large T antigen (fragment): large T antigen from SV40 (simian virus 40)
   1870..1991    +  polyA_signal   SV40 poly(A) signal: SV40 polyadenylation signal
   2025..2453    -  rep_origin     f1 ori (sequence partly withheld): f1 bacteriophage origin of replication; arrow indicates direction of (+) strand synthesis
   2480..2584    +  promoter       AmpR promoter: bla
   2586..2943    +  promoter       SV40 promoter: SV40 enhancer and early promoter
   2978..3772    +  CDS            NeoR/KanR: aminoglycoside phosphotransferase from Tn5; aph(3')-II (or nptII); confers resistance to neomycin, kanamycin, and G418 (Geneticin®)
   3793..3945    +  CDS            ble (fragment): BLE_KLEPN - Experimental evidence at protein level: Swiss-Prot protein existence level 1. Binding protein with a strong affinity to the bleomycin family of antibiotics. Binds to CL990; an antimitotic-antibiotic compound. From Klebsiella pneumoniae.
   4004..4051    +  polyA_signal   HSV TK poly(A) signal: herpes simplex virus thymidine kinase polyadenylation signal (Cole and Stacy, 1985)
   4142..4158    -  polyA_signal   bGH poly(A) signal (fragment): bovine growth hormone polyadenylation signal
   4380..4968    +  rep_origin     ori: high-copy-number ColE1/pMB1/pBR322/pUC origin of replication
