>Addgene plasmid #108142 | NES-mTagBFP2-P4Mx1 | addgene full sequence | sequence record 207857 | Addgene NGS Result
TAATCAATTACGGGGTCATTAGTTCATAGCCCATATATGGAGTTCCGCGTTACATAACTTACGGTAAATG
GCCCGCCTGGCTGACCGCCCAACGACCCCCGCCCATTGACGTCAATAATGACGTATGTTCCCATAGTAAC
GCCAATAGGGACTTTCCATTGACGTCAATGGGTGGAGTATTTACGGTAAACTGCCCACTTGGCAGTACAT
CAAGTGTATCATATGCCAAGTACGCCCCCTATTGACGTCAATGACGGTAAATGGCCCGCCTGGCATTATG
CCCAGTACATGACCTTATGGGACTTTCCTACTTGGCAGTACATCTACGTATTAGTCATCGCTATTACCAT
GGTGATGCGGTTTTGGCAGTACATCAATGGGCGTGGATAGCGGTTTGACTCACGGGGATTTCCAAGTCTC
CACCCCATTGACGTCAATGGGAGTTTGTTTTGGCACCAAAATCAACGGGACTTTCCAAAATGTCGTAACA
ACTCCGCCCCATTGACGCAAATGGGCGGTAGGCGTGTACGGTGGGAGGTCTATATAAGCAGAGCTGGTTT
AGTGAACCGTCAGATCCGCTAGCCACCATGGCTCTGCAGAAAAAGTTGGAAGAGCTTGAGCTGGATGAGG
CACCGGTCGCCACCATGGTGAGCGAGCTGATTAAGGAGAACATGCACATGAAGCTGTACATGGAGGGCAC
CGTGGACAACCATCACTTCAAGTGCACATCCGAGGGCGAAGGCAAGCCCTACGAGGGCACCCAGACCATG
AGAATCAAGGTGGTCGAGGGCGGCCCTCTCCCCTTCGCCTTCGACATCCTGGCTACTAGCTTCCTCTACG
GCAGCAAGACCTTCATCAACCACACCCAGGGCATCCCCGACTTCTTCAAGCAGTCCTTCCCTGAGGGCTT
CACATGGGAGAGAGTCACCACATACGAAGACGGGGGCGTGCTGACCGCTACCCAGGACACCAGCCTCCAG
GACGGCTGCCTCATCTACAACGTCAAGATCAGAGGGGTGAACTTCACATCCAACGGCCCTGTGATGCAGA
AGAAAACACTCGGCTGGGAGGCCTTCACCGAGACGCTGTACCCCGCTGACGGCGGCCTGGAAGGCAGAAA
CGACATGGCCCTGAAGCTCGTGGGCGGGAGCCATCTGATCGCAAACGCCAAGACCACATATAGATCCAAG
AAACCCGCTAAGAACCTCAAGATGCCTGGCGTCTACTATGTGGACTACAGACTGGAAAGAATCAAGGAGG
CCAACAACGAGACCTACGTCGAGCAGCACGAGGTGGCAGTGGCCAGATACTGCGACCTCCCTAGCAAACT
GGGGCACAAGCTTAATTCCGGACTCAGATCTCGAGCTCAAGCTTCGAATTCTGCAGTCGACGGTGGTAGT
GCTTCCGGACTCAGATCCACGGCAAGCACGGAAAACTTTAAAAATGTTAAAGAAAAATATCAGCAAATGC
GAGGTGATGCTTTAAAAACAGAAATCCTGGCTGATTTCAAGGATAAACTGGCTGAAGCTACCGATGAACA
GAGCCTTAAGCAAATTGTTGCTGAATTGAAAAGTAAAGATGAATATAGAATTTTGGCTAAGGGGCAAGGG
TTAACAACCCAGCTTTTAGGGTTAAAGACAAGTTCAGTGTCTTCATTTGAGAAAATGGTTGAGGAAACAA
GAGAAAGTATTAAGTCTCAAGAAAGACAAACCATTAAGATAAAATAAGGATCCACCGGATCTAGATAACT
GATCATAATCAGCCATACCACATTTGTAGAGGTTTTACTTGCTTTAAAAAACCTCCCACACCTCCCCCTG
AACCTGAAACATAAAATGAATGCAATTGTTGTTGTTAACTTGTTTATTGCAGCTTATAATGGTTACAAAT
AAAGCAATAGCATCACAAATTTCACAAATAAAGCATTTTTTTCACTGCATTCTAGTTGTGGTTTGTCCAA
ACTCATCAATGTATCTTAACGCGTAAATTGTAAGCGTTAATATTTTGTTAAAATTCGCGTTAAATTTTTG
TTAAATCAGCTCATTTTTTAACCAATAGGCCGAAATCGGCAAAATCCCTTATAAATCAAAAGAATAGACC
GAGATAGGGT
[37 nt withheld, positions 2111-2147]
AAAGAACGTGGACTCCAACGTCAAAGG
[49 nt withheld, positions 2175-2223]
T
[91 nt withheld, positions 2225-2315]
G
[124 nt withheld, positions 2317-2440]
CAGGTGGCACTTTTCGGGGAAATGTGCGCGGAACCCCTATTTGTTTATTTTTCTAAATACATTCAAATAT
GTATCCGCTCATGAGACAATAACCCTGATAAATGCTTCAATAATATTGAAAAAGGAAGAGTCCTGAGGCG
GAAAGAACCAGCTGTGGAATGTGTGTCAGTTAGGGTGTGGAAAGTCCCCAGGCTCCCCAGCAGGCAGAAG
TATGCAAAGCATGCATCTCAATTAGTCAGCAACCAGGTGTGGAAAGTCCCCAGGCTCCCCAGCAGGCAGA
AGTATGCAAAGCATGCATCTCAATTAGTCAGCAACCATAGTCCCGCCCCTAACTCCGCCCATCCCGCCCC
TAACTCCGCCCAGTTCCGCCCATTCTCCGCCCCATGGCTGACTAATTTTTTTTATTTATGCAGAGGCCGA
GGCCGCCTCGGCCTCTGAGCTATTCCAGAAGTAGTGAGGAGGCTTTTTTGGAGGCCTAGGCTTTTGCAAA
GATCGATCAAGAGACAGGATGAGGATCGTTTCGCATGATTGAACAAGATGGATTGCACGCAGGTTCTCCG
GCCGCTTGGGTGGAGAGGCTATTCGGCTATGACTGGGCACAACAGACAATCGGCTGCTCTGATGCCGCCG
TGTTCCGGCTGTCAGCGCAGGGGCGCCCGGTTCTTTTTGTCAAGACCGACCTGTCCGGTGCCCTGAATGA
ACTGCAAGACGAGGCAGCGCGGCTATCGTGGCTGGCCACGACGGGCGTTCCTTGCGCAGCTGTGCTCGAC
GTTGTCACTGAAGCGGGAAGGGACTGGCTGCTATTGGGCGAAGTGCCGGGGCAGGATCTCCTGTCATCTC
ACCTTGCTCCTGCCGAGAAAGTATCCATCATGGCTGATGCAATGCGGCGGCTGCATACGCTTGATCCGGC
TACCTGCCCATTCGACCACCAAGCGAAACATCGCATCGAGCGAGCACGTACTCGGATGGAAGCCGGTCTT
GTCGATCAGGATGATCTGGACGAAGAGCATCAGGGGCTCGCGCCAGCCGAACTGTTCGCCAGGCTCAAGG
CGAGCATGCCCGACGGCGAGGATCTCGTCGTGACCCATGGCGATGCCTGCTTGCCGAATATCATGGTGGA
AAATGGCCGCTTTTCTGGATTCATCGACTGTGGCCGGCTGGGTGTGGCGGACCGCTATCAGGACATAGCG
TTGGCTACCCGTGATATTGCTGAAGAGCTTGGCGGCGAATGGGCTGACCGCTTCCTCGTGCTTTACGGTA
TCGCCGCTCCCGATTCGCAGCGCATCGCCTTCTATCGCCTTCTTGACGAGTTCTTCTGAGCGGGACTCTG
GGGTTCGAAATGACCGACCAAGCGACGCCCAACCTGCCATCACGAGATTTCGATTCCACCGCCGCCTTCT
ATGAAAGGTTGGGCTTCGGAATCGTTTTCCGGGACGCCGGCTGGATGATCCTCCAGCGCGGGGATCTCAT
GCTGGAGTTCTTCGCCCACCCTAGGGGGAGGCTAACTGAAACACGGAAGGAGACAATACCGGAAGGAACC
CGCGCTATGACGGCAATAAAAAGACAGAATAAAACGCACGGTGTTGGGTCGTTTGTTCATAAACGCGGGG
TTCGGTCCCAGGGCTGGCACTCTGTCGATACCCCACCGAGACCCCATTGGGGCCAATACGCCCGCGTTTC
TTCCTTTTCCCCACCCCACCCCCCAAGTTCGGGTGAAGGCCCAGGGCTCGCAGCCAACGTCGGGGCGGCA
GGCCCTGCCATAGCCTCAGGTTACTCATATATACTTTAGATTGATTTAAAACTTCATTTTTAATTTAAAA
GGATCTAGGTGAAGATCCTTTTTGATAATCTCATGACCAAAATCCCTTAACGTGAGTTTTCGTTCCACTG
AGCGTCAGACCCCGTAGAAAAGATCAAAGGATCTTCTTGAGATCCTTTTTTTCTGCGCGTAATCTGCTGC
TTGCAAACAAAAAAACCACCGCTACCAGCGGTGGTTTGTTTGCCGGATCAAGAGCTACCAACTCTTTTTC
CGAAGGTAACTGGCTTCAGCAGAGCGCAGATACCAAATACTGTTCTTCTAGTGTAGCCGTAGTTAGGCCA
CCACTTCAAGAACTCTGTAGCACCGCCTACATACCTCGCTCTGCTAATCCTGTTACCAGTGGCTGCTGCC
AGTGGCGATAAGTCGTGTCTTACCGGGTTGGACTCAAGACGATAGTTACCGGATAAGGCGCAGCGGTCGG
GCTGAACGGGGGGTTCGTGCACACAGCCCAGCTTGGAGCGAACGACCTACACCGAACTGAGATACCTACA
GCGTGAGCTATGAGAAAGCGCCACGCTTCCCGAAGGGAGAAAGGCGGACAGGTATCCGGTAAGCGGCAGG
GTCGGAACAGGAGAGCGCACGAGGGAGCTTCCAGGGGGAAACGCCTGGTATCTTTATAGTCCTGTCGGGT
TTCGCCACCTCTGACTTGAGCGTCGATTTTTGTGATGCTCGTCAGGGGGGCGGAGCCTATGGAAAAACGC
CAGCAACGCGGCCTTTTTACGGTTCCTGGCCTTTTGCTGGCCTTTTGCTCACATGTTCTTTCCTGCGTTA
TCCCCTGATTCTGTGGATAACCGTATTACCGCCATGCATTAGTTATTAATAG
Features (pLannotate 1.2.2; 15 found; start..end, strand, type, name):
     48..351     +  enhancer       CMV enhancer: human cytomegalovirus immediate early enhancer
    352..555     +  promoter       CMV promoter: human cytomegalovirus (CMV) immediate early promoter
    649..1347    +  CDS            TagBFP: monomeric blue fluorescent protein mammalian codon-optimized
   1347..1394    +  misc_feature   MCS (fragment): multiple cloning site
   1419..1724    +  CDS            P4M: high-affinity phosphatidylinositol 4-phosphate binding module of SidM (DrrA) from Legionella pneumophila (Hammond et al., 2014)
   1750..1834    +  CDS            large T antigen (fragment): large T antigen from SV40 (simian virus 40)
   1857..1978    +  polyA_signal   SV40 poly(A) signal: SV40 polyadenylation signal
   2012..2440    -  rep_origin     f1 ori (sequence partly withheld): f1 bacteriophage origin of replication; arrow indicates direction of (+) strand synthesis
   2467..2571    +  promoter       AmpR promoter: bla
   2573..2930    +  promoter       SV40 promoter: SV40 enhancer and early promoter
   2965..3759    +  CDS            NeoR/KanR: aminoglycoside phosphotransferase from Tn5; aph(3')-II (or nptII); confers resistance to neomycin, kanamycin, and G418 (Geneticin®)
   3780..3932    +  CDS            ble (fragment): BLE_KLEPN - Experimental evidence at protein level: Swiss-Prot protein existence level 1. Binding protein with a strong affinity to the bleomycin family of antibiotics. Binds to CL990; an antimitotic-antibiotic compound. From Klebsiella pneumoniae.
   3991..4038    +  polyA_signal   HSV TK poly(A) signal: herpes simplex virus thymidine kinase polyadenylation signal (Cole and Stacy, 1985)
   4129..4145    -  polyA_signal   bGH poly(A) signal (fragment): bovine growth hormone polyadenylation signal
   4367..4955    +  rep_origin     ori: high-copy-number ColE1/pMB1/pBR322/pUC origin of replication
