[The description below was written by a language model from this plasmid's Addgene catalogue record and pLannotate feature annotations shown in this document.]
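Description:
NES-mTagBFP2-P4Mx1 is a mammalian expression plasmid of about 5.1 kb, built on the pmTagBFP2-C1 backbone, that encodes a genetically encoded fluorescent biosensor for the lipid phosphatidylinositol 4-phosphate (PI4P). It is maintained in E. coli through a high-copy ColE1/pUC-type origin and selected with kanamycin. The single NeoR/KanR (Tn5 aminoglycoside phosphotransferase) gene sits behind both a bacterial bla-type promoter and the SV40 enhancer/early promoter and ends in an HSV TK polyadenylation signal, so the same marker can also give G418 resistance in mammalian cells. An f1 origin is also present. The short "large T antigen", "ble" and bGH poly(A) fragment annotations appear to be backbone remnants rather than functional parts.

The payload is one fusion open reading frame driven by the CMV immediate-early enhancer and promoter and terminated by the SV40 poly(A) signal. According to the catalogue entry, it comprises residues 32-44 of Xenopus laevis map2k1.L, then the monomeric blue fluorescent protein mTagBFP2, then residues 546-647 of Legionella pneumophila SidM (DrrA). The last segment is the P4M domain, a high-affinity PI4P-binding module, joined to the fluorophore across a remnant of the multiple cloning site. The construct name indicates that the map2k1 segment acts as a nuclear export signal, which would keep unbound probe out of the nucleus. It is not annotated separately, but there is room for it between the promoter and the TagBFP feature. "x1" denotes a single copy of P4M. In transfected cells, the blue probe is recruited to PI4P-containing membranes, allowing the distribution and changes of this lipid to be imaged live. The depositor and sequencing-derived records give the same feature set, offset by only a few bases.
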