Addgene plasmid #108142: NES-mTagBFP2-P4Mx1
Purpose: PI4P biosensor
Depositing lab: Gerry Hammond. Publication: SAC1 degrades its lipid substrate PtdIns4P in the endoplasmic reticulum to maintain a steep chemical gradient with donor membranes. Zewe JP, Wills RC, Sangappa S, Goulden BD, Hammond GR. Elife. 2018 Feb 20;7. pii: 35588. doi: 10.7554/eLife.35588. 35588 PubMed 29461204.
Backbone
  Vector backbone: pmTagBFP2-C1
  Vector type: Mammalian Expression
Growth in bacteria
  Bacterial resistance: Kanamycin, 50 μg/mL
  Growth temperature: 37°C
  Growth strain: DH5alpha
  Copy number: High Copy
Gene/Insert
  Gene/Insert name: X.leavis map2k1.L(32-44):mTagBFP2:L. penomophila SidM(546-647)
  Promoter: CMV
  Cloning method: Gibson Cloning
Terms and licenses: Academic/Nonprofit Terms; Industry Terms: Not Available to Industry
How to cite: NES-mTagBFP2-P4Mx1 was a gift from Gerry Hammond (Addgene plasmid # 108142 ; http://n2t.net/addgene:108142 ; RRID:Addgene_108142)
